>Addgene plasmid #179110 | pDY0310 TP901-1 Integrase | addgene full sequence | sequence record 442662 | Addgene NGS Result
GACATTGATTATTGACTAGTTATTAATAGTAATCAATTACGGGGTCATTAGTTCATAGCCCATATATGGA
GTTCCGCGTTACATAACTTACGGTAAATGGCCCGCCTGGCTGACCGCCCAACGACCCCCGCCCATTGACG
TCAATAATGACGTATGTTCCCATAGTAACGCCAATAGGGACTTTCCATTGACGTCAATGGGTGGAGTATT
TACGGTAAACTGCCCACTTGGCAGTACATCAAGTGTATCATATGCCAAGTACGCCCCCTATTGACGTCAA
TGACGGTAAATGGCCCGCCTGGCATTATGCCCAGTACATGACCTTATGGGACTTTCCTACTTGGCAGTAC
ATCTACGTATTAGTCATCGCTATTACCATGGTCGAGGTGAGCCCCACGTTCTGCTTCACTCTCCCCATCT
CCCCCCCCTCCCCACCCCCAATTTTGTATTTATTTATTTTTTAATTATTTTGTGCAGCGATGGGGGCGGG
GGGGGGGGGGGGCGCGCGCCAGGCGGGGCGGGGCGGGGCGAGGGGCGGGGCGGGGCGAGGCGGAGAGGTG
CGGCGGCAGCCAATCAGAGCGGCGCGCTCCGAAAGTTTCCTTTTATGGCGAGGCGGCGGCGGCGGCGGCC
CTATAAAAAGCGAAGCGCGCGGCGGGCGGGAGTCGCTGCGCGCTGCCTTCGCCCCGTGCCCCGCTCCGCC
GCCGCCTCGCGCCGCCCGCCCCGGCTCTGACTGACCGCGTTACTCCCACAGGTGAGCGGGCGGGACGGCC
CTTCTCCTCCGGGCTGTAATTAGCGCTTGGTTTAATGACGGCTTGTTTCTTTTCTGTGGCTGCGTGAAAG
CCTTGAGGGGCTCCGGGAGGGCCCTTTGTGCGGGGGGAGCGGCTCGGGGGGTGCGTGCGTGTGTGTGTGC
GTGGGGAGCGCCGCGTGCGGCTCCGCGCTGCCCGGCGGCTGTGAGCGCTGCGGGCGCGGCGCGGGGCTTT
GTGCGCTCCGCAGTGTGCGCGAGGGGAGCGCGGCCGGGGGCGGTGCCCCGCGGTGCGGGGGGGGCTGCGA
GGGGAACAAAGGCTGCGTGCGGGGTGTGTGCGTGGGGGGGTGAGCAGGGGGTGTGGGCGCGTCGGTCGGG
CTGCAACCCCCCCTGCACCCCCCTCCCCGAGTTGCTGAGCACGGCCCGGCTTCGGGTGCGGGGCTCCGTA
CGGGGCGTGGCGCGGGGCTCGCCGTGCCGGGCGGGGGGTGGCGGCAGGTGGGGGTGCCGGGCGGGGCGGG
GCCGCCTCGGGCCGGGGAGGGCTCGGGGGAGGGGCGCGGCGGCCCCCGGAGCGCCGGCGGCTGTCGAGGC
GCGGCGAGCCGCAGCCATTGCCTTTTATGGTAATCGTGCGAGAGGGCGCAGGGACTTCCTTTGTCCCAAA
TCTGTGCGGAGCCGAAATCTGGGAGGCGCCGCCGCACCCCCTCTAGCGGGCGCGGGGCGAAGCGGTGCGG
CGCCGGCAGGAAGGAAATGGGCGGGGAGGGCCTTCGTGCGTCGCCGCGCCGCCGTCCCCTTCTCCCTCTC
CAGCCTCGGGGCTGTCCGCGGGGGGACGGCTGCCTTCGGGGGGGACGGGGCAGGGCGGGGTTCGGCTTCT
GGCGTGTGACCGGCGGCTCTAGAGCCTCTGCTAACCATGTTCATGCCTTCTTCTTTTTCCTACAGATCCT
TAATTAATAATACGACTCACTATAGGGGGTCGACCCGCCACCATGACAGCGCCAAAGAAAAAGAGGAAGG
TCATGACCAAGAAAGTGGCCATCTATACTAGAGTGAGCACAACGAATCAGGCCGAGGAGGGGTTCTCTAT
TGACGAGCAAATCGATCGTCTGACCAAGTACGCGGAAGCAATGGGCTGGCAAGTCAGCGACACTTACACC
GATGCTGGGTTCTCCGGCGCCAAACTGGAAAGGCCTGCCATGCAGCGGCTGATTAACGACATTGAGAACA
AGGCCTTTGATACAGTGCTCGTATACAAGCTCGACAGGCTCAGCCGATCTGTGCGGGACACGCTTTACCT
CGTAAAGGATGTTTTCACTAAGAATAAAATCGACTTCATTAGCCTGAACGAATCCATTGACACCAGCTCA
GCTATGGGCTCTCTGTTCCTGACCATCCTGAGCGCTATCAATGAGTTTGAGAGGGAGAATATAAAGGAGC
GCATGACAATGGGAAAGCTGGGTAGAGCGAAGTCCGGGAAATCTATGATGTGGACCAAGACCGCTTTTGG
ATACTACCACAATAGGAAGACGGGCATTCTGGAGATCGTGCCCTTGCAGGCAACCATCGTTGAGCAGATC
TTCACCGACTACCTGAGCGGAATATCTCTCACGAAGTTGCGAGATAAGCTGAATGAGAGCGGACACATTG
GCAAGGATATTCCTTGGTCATATAGAACCCTCCGCCAAACTCTGGATAATCCGGTGTACTGCGGTTACAT
CAAGTTCAAAGACAGCCTCTTCGAGGGAATGCATAAACCTATCATTCCATACGAGACATACCTGAAAGTC
CAAAAGGAACTCGAAGAGCGCCAGCAACAGACTTACGAACGGAATAATAATCCCAGGCCTTTCCAGGCCA
AATATATGCTGTCCGGCATGGCAAGATGCGGATACTGCGGGGCACCACTCAAGATTGTGCTTGGCCATAA
ACGGAAGGATGGAAGCAGAACCATGAAATATCACTGCGCAAACCGCTTTCCAAGGAAAACGAAGGGGATT
ACCGTGTACAATGACAACAAAAAATGTGATAGCGGAACCTACGATCTGTCCAACTTGGAAAACACCGTCA
TTGACAATTTAATTGGATTTCAGGAAAATAATGACAGCCTTCTGAAGATTATCAACGGGAACAATCAGCC
GATTCTGGACACTTCATCTTTCAAAAAACAGATCTCTCAGATTGATAAGAAAATTCAGAAAAATTCCGAT
TTATACCTCAATGATTTCATAACGATGGATGAGCTGAAGGACCGGACCGACAGTTTGCAGGCCGAGAAGA
AACTGCTGAAAGCAAAGATCTCCGAGAACAAGTTCAATGACAGTACCGATGTCTTCGAGTTGGTGAAGAC
CCAGCTGGGTAGTATCCCAATCAACGAGTTGAGCTATGACAATAAGAAGAAGATTGTTAATAACCTGGTG
AGCAAAGTGGACGTGACCGCTGATAACGTGGATATTATCTTCAAGTTCCAGCTGGCCTGAGTCAGAGCTC
GCTGATCAGCCTCGACTGTGCCTTCTAGTTGCCAGCCATCTGTTGTTTGCCCCTCCCCCGTGCCTTCCTT
GACCCTGGAAGGTGCCACTCCCACTGTCCTTTCCTAATAAAATGAGGAAATTGCATCGCATTGTCTGAGT
AGGTGTCATTCTATTCTGGGGGGTGGGGTGGGGCAGGACAGCAAGGGGGAGGATTGGGAAGACAATAGCA
GGCATGCTGGGGATGCGGTGGGCTCTATGGCTTCTGAGGCGGAAAGAACCAGCTGGGGCTCGAGATCCAC
TAGTTCTAGCCTCGAGGCTAGAGCGGCCGCCACTGGCCGTCGTTTTACAACGTCGTGACTGGGAAAACCC
TGGCGTTACCCAACTTAATCGCCTTGCAGCACATCCCCCTTTCGCCAGCTGGCGTAATAGCGAAGAGGCC
CGCACCGATCGCCCTTCCCAACAGTTGCGCAGCCTGAATGGCGAATGGAAATTGTAAGCGTTAATATTTT
GTTAAAATTCGCGTTAAATTTTTGTTAAATCAGCTCATTTTTTAACCAATAGGCCGAAATCGGCAAAATC
CCTTATAAATCAAAAGAATAGACCGAGATAGGGT
[37 nt withheld, positions 3815-3851]
AAAGAACGTGGACTCCAACGTCAAAGG
[49 nt withheld, positions 3879-3927]
T
[91 nt withheld, positions 3929-4019]
G
[124 nt withheld, positions 4021-4144]
CAGGTGGCACTTTTCGGGGAAATGTGCGCGGAACCCCTATTTGTTTATTTTTCTAAATACATTCAAATAT
GTATCCGCTCATGAGACAATAACCCTGATAAATGCTTCAATAATATTGAAAAAGGAAGAGTATGAGTATT
CAACATTTCCGTGTCGCCCTTATTCCCTTTTTTGCGGCATTTTGCCTTCCTGTTTTTGCTCACCCAGAAA
CGCTGGTGAAAGTAAAAGATGCTGAAGATCAGTTGGGTGCACGAGTGGGTTACATCGAACTGGATCTCAA
CAGCGGTAAGATCCTTGAGAGTTTTCGCCCCGAAGAACGTTTTCCAATGATGAGCACTTTTAAAGTTCTG
CTATGTGGCGCGGTATTATCCCGTATTGACGCCGGGCAAGAGCAACTCGGTCGCCGCATACACTATTCTC
AGAATGACTTGGTTGAGTACTCACCAGTCACAGAAAAGCATCTTACGGATGGCATGACAGTAAGAGAATT
ATGCAGTGCTGCCATAACCATGAGTGATAACACTGCGGCCAACTTACTTCTGACAACGATCGGAGGACCG
AAGGAGCTAACCGCTTTTTTGCACAACATGGGGGATCATGTAACTCGCCTTGATCGTTGGGAACCGGAGC
TGAATGAAGCCATACCAAACGACGAGCGTGACACCACGATGCCTGTAGCAATGGCAACAACGTTGCGCAA
ACTATTAACTGGCGAACTACTTACTCTAGCTTCCCGGCAACAATTAATAGACTGGATGGAGGCGGATAAA
GTTGCAGGACCACTTCTGCGCTCGGCCCTTCCGGCTGGCTGGTTTATTGCTGATAAATCTGGAGCCGGTG
AGCGTGGGTCTCGCGGTATCATTGCAGCACTGGGGCCAGATGGTAAGCCCTCCCGTATCGTAGTTATCTA
CACGACGGGGAGTCAGGCAACTATGGATGAACGAAATAGACAGATCGCTGAGATAGGTGCCTCACTGATT
AAGCATTGGTAACTGTCAGACCAAGTTTACTCATATATACTTTAGATTGATTTAAAACTTCATTTTTAAT
TTAAAAGGATCTAGGTGAAGATCCTTTTTGATAATCTCATGACCAAAATCCCTTAACGTGAGTTTTCGTT
CCACTGAGCGTCAGACCCCGTAGAAAAGATCAAAGGATCTTCTTGAGATCCTTTTTTTCTGCGCGTAATC
TGCTGCTTGCAAACAAAAAAACCACCGCTACCAGCGGTGGTTTGTTTGCCGGATCAAGAGCTACCAACTC
TTTTTCCGAAGGTAACTGGCTTCAGCAGAGCGCAGATACCAAATACTGTTCTTCTAGTGTAGCCGTAGTT
AGGCCACCACTTCAAGAACTCTGTAGCACCGCCTACATACCTCGCTCTGCTAATCCTGTTACCAGTGGCT
GCTGCCAGTGGCGATAAGTCGTGTCTTACCGGGTTGGACTCAAGACGATAGTTACCGGATAAGGCGCAGC
GGTCGGGCTGAACGGGGGGTTCGTGCACACAGCCCAGCTTGGAGCGAACGACCTACACCGAACTGAGATA
CCTACAGCGTGAGCTATGAGAAAGCGCCACGCTTCCCGAAGGGAGAAAGGCGGACAGGTATCCGGTAAGC
GGCAGGGTCGGAACAGGAGAGCGCACGAGGGAGCTTCCAGGGGGAAACGCCTGGTATCTTTATAGTCCTG
TCGGGTTTCGCCACCTCTGACTTGAGCGTCGATTTTTGTGATGCTCGTCAGGGGGGCGGAGCCTATGGAA
AAACGCCAGCAACGCGGCCTTTTTACGGTTCCTGGCCTTTTGCTGGCCTTTTGCTCACATGTTCTTTCCT
GCGTTATCCCCTGATTCTGTGGATAACCGTATTACCGCCTTTGAGTGAGCTGATACCGCTCGCCGCAGCC
GAACGACCGAGCGCAGCGAGTCAGTGAGCGAGGAAGCGGAAGAGCGCCCAATACGCAAACCGCCTCTCCC
CGCGCGTTGGCCGATTCATTAATGCAGCTGGCACGACAGGTTTCCCGACTGGAAAGCGGGCAGTGAGCGC
AACGCAATTAATGTGAGTTAGCTCACTCATTAGGCACCCCAGGCTTTACACTTTATGCTTCCGGCTCGTA
TGTTGTGTGGAATTGTGAGCGGATAACAATTTCACACAGGAAACAGCTATGACCATGAGGCGCGCCGGAT
TC
Features (pLannotate 1.2.2; 15 found; start..end, strand, type, name):
      1..380     +  enhancer       CMV enhancer: human cytomegalovirus immediate early enhancer
    382..658     +  promoter       chicken β-actin promoter: No description available
    659..1675    +  intron         chimeric intron: chimera between introns from chicken β-actin and rabbit β-globin
   1688..1706    +  promoter       T7 promoter: promoter for bacteriophage T7 RNA polymerase
   3236..3460    +  polyA_signal   bGH poly(A) signal: bovine growth hormone polyadenylation signal
   3464..3485    +  promoter       SV40 promoter (fragment): SV40 enhancer and early promoter
   3531..3685    +  CDS            lacZα (fragment): LacZα fragment of β-galactosidase; lacZ fragment
   3716..4144    -  rep_origin     f1 ori (sequence partly withheld): f1 bacteriophage origin of replication; arrow indicates direction of (+) strand synthesis
   4171..4275    +  promoter       AmpR promoter: bla
   4276..5136    +  CDS            AmpR: β-lactamase; bla; confers resistance to ampicillin, carbenicillin, and related antibiotics
   5307..5895    +  rep_origin     ori: high-copy-number ColE1/pMB1/pBR322/pUC origin of replication
   6078..6170    +  CDS            lacI (fragment): lac repressor; lacI; The lac repressor binds to the lac operator to inhibit transcription in E. coli. This inhibition can be relieved by adding lactose or isopropyl-β-D-thiogalactopyranoside (IPTG).
   6183..6204    +  protein_bind   CAP binding site: CAP binding activates transcription in the presence of cAMP. E. coli catabolite activator protein
   6219..6249    +  promoter       lac promoter: promoter for the E. coli lac operon
   6257..6273    +  protein_bind   lac operator: The lac repressor binds to the lac operator to inhibit transcription in E. coli. This inhibition can be relieved by adding lactose or isopropyl-β-D-thiogalactopyranoside (IPTG). lac repressor encoded by lacI
