>Addgene plasmid #179110 | pDY0310 TP901-1 Integrase Sequencing Result | analyzer sequence | sequence record 351774
GATTCGACATTGATTATTGACTAGTTATTAATAGTAATCAATTACGGGGTCATTAGTTCATAGCCCATAT
ATGGAGTTCCGCGTTACATAACTTACGGTAAATGGCCCGCCTGGCTGACCGCCCAACGACCCCCGCCCAT
TGACGTCAATAATGACGTATGTTCCCATAGTAACGCCAATAGGGACTTTCCATTGACGTCAATGGGTGGA
GTATTTACGGTAAACTGCCCACTTGGCAGTACATCAAGTGTATCATATGCCAAGTACGCCCCCTATTGAC
GTCAATGACGGTAAATGGCCCGCCTGGCATTATGCCCAGTACATGACCTTATGGGACTTTCCTACTTGGC
AGTACATCTACGTATTAGTCATCGCTATTACCATGGTCGAGGTGAGCCCCACGTTCTGCTTCACTCTCCC
CATCTCCCCCCCCTCCCCACCCCCAATTTTGTATTTATTTATTTTTTAATTATTTTGTGCAGCGATGGGG
GCGGGGGGGGGGGGGGGGCGCGCGCCRGGSGGGGSGGGGSGGGGSGRGGGGSGGGGSGGGGCGAGGCGGA
GAGGTGCGGCGGCAGCCAATCAGAGCGGCGCGCTCCGAAAGTTTCCTTTTATGGCGAGGCGGCGGCGGCG
GCGGCCCTATAAAAAGCGAAGCGCGCGGCGGGCGGGAGTCGCTGCGCGCTGCCTTCGCCCCGTGCCCCGC
TCCGCCGCCGCCTCGCGCCGCCCGCCCCGGCTCTGACTGACCGCGTTACTCCCACAGGTGAGCGGGCGGG
ACGGCCCTTCTCCTCCGGGCTGTAATTAGCGCTTGGTTTAATGACGGCTTGTTTCTTTTCTGTGGCTGCG
TGAAAGCCTTGAGGGGCTCCGGGAGGGCCCTTTGTGCGGGGGGAGCGGCTCGGGGGGTGCGTGCGTGTGT
GTGTGCGTGGGGAGCGCCGCGTGCGGCTCCGCGCTGCCCGGCGGCTGTGAGCGCTGCGGGCGCGGCGCGG
GGCTTTGTGCGCTCCGCAGTGTGCGCGAGGGGAGCGCGGCCGGGGGCGGTGCCCCGCGGTGCGGGGGGGG
CTGCGAGGGGAACAAAGGCTGCGTGCGGGGTGTGTGCGTGGGGGGGTGAGCAGGGGGTGTGGGCGCGTCG
GTCGGGCTGCAACCCCCCCTGCACCCCCCTCCCCGAGTTGCTGAGCACGGCCCGGCTTCGGGTGCGGGGC
TCCGTACGGGGCGTGGCGCGGGGCTCGCCGTGCCGGGCGGGGGGTGGCGGCAGGTGGGGGTGCCGGGCGG
GGCGGGGCCGCCTCGGGCCGGGGAGGGCTCGGGGGAGGGGCGCGGCGGCCCCCGGAGCGCCGGCGGCTGT
CGAGGCGCGGCGAGCCGCAGCCATTGCCTTTTATGGTAATCGTGCGAGAGGGCGCAGGGACTTCCTTTGT
CCCAAATCTGTGCGGAGCCGAAATCTGGGAGGCGCCGCCGCACCCCCTCTAGCGGGCGCGGGGCGAAGCG
GTGCGGCGCCGGCAGGAAGGAAATGGGCGGGGAGGGCCTTCGTGCGTCGCCGCGCCGCCGTCCCCTTCTC
CCTCTCCAGCCTCGGGGCTGTCCGCGGGGGGACGGCTGCCTTCGGGGGGGACGGGGCAGGGCGGGGTTCG
GCTTCTGGCGTGTGACCGGCGGCTCTAGAGCCTCTGCTAACCATGTTCATGCCTTCTTCTTTTTCCTACA
GATCCTTAATTAATAATACGACTCACTATAGGGGGTCGACCCGCCACCATGACAGCGCCAAAGAAAAAGA
GGAAGGTCATGACCAAGAAAGTGGCCATCTATACTAGAGTGAGCACAACGAATCAGGCCGAGGAGGGGTT
CTCTATTGACGAGCAAATCGATCGTCTGACCAAGTACGCGGAAGCAATGGGCTGGCAAGTCAGCGACACT
TACACCGATGCTGGGTTCTCCGGCGCCAAACTGGAAAGGCCTGCCATGCAGCGGCTGATTAACGACATTG
AGAACAAGGCCTTTGATACAGTGCTCGTATACAAGCTCGACAGGCTCAGCCGATCTGTGCGGGACACGCT
TTACCTCGTAAAGGATGTTTTCACTAAGAATAAAATCGACTTCATTAGCCTGAACGAATCCATTGACACC
AGCTCAGCTATGGGCTCTCTGTTCCTGACCATCCTGAGCGCTATCAATGAGTTTGAGAGGGAGAATATAA
AGGAGCGCATGACAATGGGAAAGCTGGGTAGAGCGAAGTCCGGGAAATCTATGATGTGGACCAAGACCGC
TTTTGGATACTACCACAATAGGAAGACGGGCATTCTGGAGATCGTGCCCTTGCAGGCAACCATCGTTGAG
CAGATCTTCACCGACTACCTGAGCGGAATATCTCTCACGAAGTTGCGAGATAAGCTGAATGAGAGCGGAC
ACATTGGCAAGGATATTCCTTGGTCATATAGAACCCTCCGCCAAACTCTGGATAATCCGGTGTACTGCGG
TTACATCAAGTTCAAAGACAGCCTCTTCGAGGGAATGCATAAACCTATCATTCCATACGAGACATACCTG
AAAGTCCAAAAGGAACTCGAAGAGCGCCAGCAACAGACTTACGAACGGAATAATAATCCCAGGCCTTTCC
AGGCCAAATATATGCTGTCCGGCATGGCAAGATGCGGATACTGCGGGGCACCACTCAAGATTGTGCTTGG
CCATAAACGGAAGGATGGAAGCAGAACCATGAAATATCACTGCGCAAACCGCTTTCCAAGGAAAACGAAG
GGGATTACCGTGTACAATGACAACAAAAAATGTGATAGCGGAACCTACGATCTGTCCAACTTGGAAAACA
CCGTCATTGACAATTTAATTGGATTTCAGGAAAATAATGACAGCCTTCTGAAGATTATCAACGGGAACAA
TCAGCCGATTCTGGACACTTCATCTTTCAAAAAACAGATCTCTCAGATTGATAAGAAAATTCAGAAAAAT
TCCGATTTATACCTCAATGATTTCATAACGATGGATGAGCTGAAGGACCGGACCGACAGTTTGCAGGCCG
AGAAGAAACTGCTGAAAGCAAAGATCTCCGAGAACAAGTTCAATGACAGTACCGATGTCTTCGAGTTGGT
GAAGACCCAGCTGGGTAGTATCCCAATCAACGAGTTGAGCTATGACAATAAGAAGAAGATTGTTAATAAC
CTGGTGAGCAAAGTGGACGTGACCGCTGATAACGTGGATATTATCTTCAAGTTCCAGCTGGCCTGAGTCA
GAGCTCGCTGATCAGCCTCGACTGTGCCTTCTAGTTGCCAGCCATCTGTTGTTTGCCCCTCCCCCGTGCC
TTCCTTGACCCTGGAAGGTGCCACTCCCACTGTCCTTTCCTAATAAAATGAGGAAATTGCATCGCATTGT
CTGAGTAGGTGTCATTCTATTCTGGGGGGTGGGGTGGGGCAGGACAGCAAGGGGGAGGATTGGGAAGACA
ATAGCAGGCATGCTGGGGATGCGGTGGGCTCTATGGCTTCTGAGGCGGAAAGAACCAGCTGGGGCTCGAG
ATCCACTAGTTCTAGCCTCGAGGCTAGAGCGGCCGCCACTGGCCGTCGTTTTACAACGTCGTGACTGGGA
AAACCCTGGCGTTACCCAACTTAATCGCCTTGCAGCACATCCCCCTTTCGCCAGCTGGCGTAATAGCGAA
GAGGCCCGCACCGATCGCCCTTCCCAACAGTTGCGCAGCCTGAATGGCGAATGGAAATTGTAAGCGTTAA
TATTTTGTTAAAATTCGCGTTAAATTTTTGTTAAATCAGCTCATTTTTTAACCAATAGGCCGAAATCGGC
AAAATCCCTTATAAATCAAAAGAATAGACCGAGATAGGGT
[37 nt withheld, positions 3821-3857]
AAAGAACGTGGACTCCAACGTCAAAGG
[49 nt withheld, positions 3885-3933]
T
[91 nt withheld, positions 3935-4025]
G
[124 nt withheld, positions 4027-4150]
CAGGTGGCACTTTTCGGGGAAATGTGCGCGGAACCCCTATTTGTTTATTTTTCTAAATACATTCAAATAT
GTATCCGCTCATGAGACAATAACCCTGATAAATGCTTCAATAATATTGAAAAAGGAAGAGTATGAGTATT
CAACATTTCCGTGTCGCCCTTATTCCCTTTTTTGCGGCATTTTGCCTTCCTGTTTTTGCTCACCCAGAAA
CGCTGGTGAAAGTAAAAGATGCTGAAGATCAGTTGGGTGCACGAGTGGGTTACATCGAACTGGATCTCAA
CAGCGGTAAGATCCTTGAGAGTTTTCGCCCCGAAGAACGTTTTCCAATGATGAGCACTTTTAAAGTTCTG
CTATGTGGCGCGGTATTATCCCGTATTGACGCCGGGCAAGAGCAACTCGGTCGCCGCATACACTATTCTC
AGAATGACTTGGTTGAGTACTCACCAGTCACAGAAAAGCATCTTACGGATGGCATGACAGTAAGAGAATT
ATGCAGTGCTGCCATAACCATGAGTGATAACACTGCGGCCAACTTACTTCTGACAACGATCGGAGGACCG
AAGGAGCTAACCGCTTTTTTGCACAACATGGGGGATCATGTAACTCGCCTTGATCGTTGGGAACCGGAGC
TGAATGAAGCCATACCAAACGACGAGCGTGACACCACGATGCCTGTAGCAATGGCAACAACGTTGCGCAA
ACTATTAACTGGCGAACTACTTACTCTAGCTTCCCGGCAACAATTAATAGACTGGATGGAGGCGGATAAA
GTTGCAGGACCACTTCTGCGCTCGGCCCTTCCGGCTGGCTGGTTTATTGCTGATAAATCTGGAGCCGGTG
AGCGTGGATCTCGCGGTATCATTGCAGCACTGGGGCCAGATGGTAAGCCCTCCCGTATCGTAGTTATCTA
CACGACGGGGAGTCAGGCAACTATGGATGAACGAAATAGACAGATCGCTGAGATAGGTGCCTCACTGATT
AAGCATTGGTAACTGTCAGACCAAGTTTACTCATATATACTTTAGATTGATTTAAAACTTCATTTTTAAT
TTAAAAGGATCTAGGTGAAGATCCTTTTTGATAATCTCATGACCAAAATCCCTTAACGTGAGTTTTCGTT
CCACTGAGCGTCAGACCCCGTAGAAAAGATCAAAGGATCTTCTTGAGATCCTTTTTTTCTGCGCGTAATC
TGCTGCTTGCAAACAAAAAAACCACCGCTACCAGCGGTGGTTTGTTTGCCGGATCAAGAGCTACCAACTC
TTTTTCCGAAGGTAACTGGCTTCAGCAGAGCGCAGATACCAAATACTGTTCTTCTAGTGTAGCCGTAGTT
AGGCCACCACTTCAAGAACTCTGTAGCACCGCCTACATACCTCGCTCTGCTAATCCTGTTACCAGTGGCT
GCTGCCAGTGGCGATAAGTCGTGTCTTACCGGGTTGGACTCAAGACGATAGTTACCGGATAAGGCGCAGC
GGTCGGGCTGAACGGGGGGTTCGTGCACACAGCCCAGCTTGGAGCGAACGACCTACACCGAACTGAGATA
CCTACAGCGTGAGCTATGAGAAAGCGCCACGCTTCCCGAAGGGAGAAAGGCGGACAGGTATCCGGTAAGC
GGCAGGGTCGGAACAGGAGAGCGCACGAGGGAGCTTCCAGGGGGAAACGCCTGGTATCTTTATAGTCCTG
TCGGGTTTCGCCACCTCTGACTTGAGCGTCGATTTTTGTGATGCTCGTCAGGGGGGCGGAGCCTATGGAA
AAACGCCAGCAACGCGGCCTTTTTACGGTTCCTGGCCTTTTGCTGGCCTTTTGCTCACATGTTCTTTCCT
GCGTTATCCCCTGATTCTGTGGATAACCGTATTACCGCCTTTGAGTGAGCTGATACCGCTCGCCGCAGCC
GAACGACCGAGCGCAGCGAGTCAGTGAGCGAGGAAGCGGAAGAGCGCCCAATACGCAAACCGCCTCTCCC
CGCGCGTTGGCCGATTCATTAATGCAGCTGGCACGACAGGTTTCCCGACTGGAAAGCGGGCAGTGAGCGC
AACGCAATTAATGTGAGTTAGCTCACTCATTAGGCACCCCAGGCTTTACACTTTATGCTTCCGGCTCGTA
TGTTGTGTGGAATTGTGAGCGGATAACAATTTCACACAGGAAACAGCTATGACCATGAGGCGCGCCG
Features (pLannotate 1.2.2; 15 found; start..end, strand, type, name):
      6..385     +  enhancer       CMV enhancer: human cytomegalovirus immediate early enhancer
    387..664     +  promoter       chicken β-actin promoter: No description available
    665..1681    +  intron         chimeric intron: chimera between introns from chicken β-actin and rabbit β-globin
   1694..1712    +  promoter       T7 promoter: promoter for bacteriophage T7 RNA polymerase
   3242..3466    +  polyA_signal   bGH poly(A) signal: bovine growth hormone polyadenylation signal
   3470..3491    +  promoter       SV40 promoter (fragment): SV40 enhancer and early promoter
   3537..3691    +  CDS            lacZα (fragment): LacZα fragment of β-galactosidase; lacZ fragment
   3722..4150    -  rep_origin     f1 ori (sequence partly withheld): f1 bacteriophage origin of replication; arrow indicates direction of (+) strand synthesis
   4177..4281    +  promoter       AmpR promoter: bla
   4282..5142    +  CDS            AmpR: β-lactamase; bla; confers resistance to ampicillin, carbenicillin, and related antibiotics
   5313..5901    +  rep_origin     ori: high-copy-number ColE1/pMB1/pBR322/pUC origin of replication
   6084..6176    +  CDS            lacI (fragment): lac repressor; lacI; The lac repressor binds to the lac operator to inhibit transcription in E. coli. This inhibition can be relieved by adding lactose or isopropyl-β-D-thiogalactopyranoside (IPTG).
   6189..6210    +  protein_bind   CAP binding site: CAP binding activates transcription in the presence of cAMP. E. coli catabolite activator protein
   6225..6255    +  promoter       lac promoter: promoter for the E. coli lac operon
   6263..6279    +  protein_bind   lac operator: The lac repressor binds to the lac operator to inhibit transcription in E. coli. This inhibition can be relieved by adding lactose or isopropyl-β-D-thiogalactopyranoside (IPTG). lac repressor encoded by lacI
