[The description below was written by a language model from this plasmid's Addgene catalogue record and pLannotate feature annotations shown in this document.]
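Description:
pDY0310 TP901-1 Integrase is a mammalian expression plasmid of about 6.3 kb that produces the TP901-1 integrase, a phage-derived serine recombinase that catalyses site-specific recombination between attachment sites. The catalogue lists the backbone as pCMV. However, the annotated features show a composite CAG-type promoter: the human cytomegalovirus immediate-early enhancer joined to the chicken β-actin promoter and a chimeric chicken β-actin/rabbit β-globin intron. This arrangement typically gives strong, broad expression in mammalian cells. A T7 promoter lies just downstream of the intron, and a bovine growth hormone polyadenylation signal ends the transcription unit. The roughly 1.5 kb interval between the T7 promoter and the poly(A) signal has no annotation in either feature table. It is presumably where the integrase coding sequence sits, but the record does not state this, and it does not mention any tags or nuclear localisation signals.

In bacteria the plasmid replicates from a high-copy ColE1/pUC-type origin and is selected with ampicillin through the β-lactamase gene and its own promoter. An f1 origin is also present, along with cloning-vector remnants: fragments of lacZα and lacI, the lac promoter and operator, a CAP binding site and a short SV40 promoter fragment. No mammalian selection marker is annotated, which fits transient transfection. The two sequence records differ by a single nucleotide in length and by a small offset in coordinates, and they carry the same set of features.

The associated publication concerns CRISPR-directed integrases for inserting large DNA sequences into genomes without double-strand breaks. The plasmid supplies TP901-1 integrase as a standalone expression vector in that setting, although the record does not describe its specific experimental role.
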