Addgene plasmid #179110: pDY0310 TP901-1 Integrase
Purpose: TP901-1 Integrase expression vector
Depositing lab: Omar Abudayyeh & Jonathan Gootenberg. Depositing organization: Massachusetts Institute of Technology. Publication: Drag-and-drop genome insertion of large sequences without double-strand DNA cleavage using CRISPR-directed integrases. Yarnall MTN, Ioannidi EI, Schmitt-Ulms C, Krajeski RN, Lim J, Villiger L, Zhou W, Jiang K, Garushyants SK, Roberts N, Zhang L, Vakulskas CA, Walker JA 2nd, Kadina AP, Zepeda AE, Holden K, Ma H, Xie J, Gao G, Foquet L, Bial G, Donnelly SK, Miyata Y, Radiloff DR, Henderson JM, Ujita A, Abudayyeh OO, Gootenberg JS. Nat Biotechnol. 2022 Nov 24. doi: 10.1038/s41587-022-01527-4. PubMed 36424489.
Backbone
  Vector backbone: pCMV
  Vector type: Mammalian Expression, CRISPR
Growth in bacteria
  Bacterial resistance: Ampicillin, 100 μg/mL
  Growth temperature: 37°C
  Growth strain: NEB Stable
  Copy number: Unknown
Gene/Insert
  Gene/Insert name: TP901-1 Integrase
Terms and licenses: Academic/Nonprofit Terms; Industry Terms: Not Available to Industry
Depositor comments: Please visit https://doi.org/10.1101/2021.11.01.466786 for bioRxiv preprint.
How to cite: pDY0310 TP901-1 Integrase was a gift from Omar Abudayyeh & Jonathan Gootenberg (Addgene plasmid # 179110 ; http://n2t.net/addgene:179110 ; RRID:Addgene_179110)
